>Addgene plasmid #187144 | pDEST_FLAG-HUWE1_BH3-4E | addgene full sequence | sequence record 369448 | Addgene NGS Result
CCATTCGCCATTCAGGCTGCGCAACTGTTGGGAAGGGCGATCGGTGCGGGCCTCTTCGCTATTACGCCAG
CTGGCGAAAGGGGGATGTGCTGCAAGGCGATTAAGTTGGGTAACGCCAGGGTTTTCCCAGTCACGACGTT
GTAAAACGACGGCCAGTGCCAAGCTGATCTATACATTGAATCAATATTGGCAATTAGCCATATTAGTCAT
TGGTTATATAGCATAAATCAATATTGGCTATTGGCCATTGCATACGTTGTATCTATATCATAATATGTAC
ATTTATATTGGCTCATGTCCAATATGACCGCCATGTTGACATTGATTATTGACTAGTTATTAATAGTAAT
CAATTACGGGGTCATTAGTTCATAGCCCATATATGGAGTTCCGCGTTACATAACTTACGGTAAATGGCCC
GCCTGGCTGACCGCCCAACGACCCCCGCCCATTGACGTCAATAATGACGTATGTTCCCATAGTAACGCCA
ATAGGGACTTTCCATTGACGTCAATGGGTGGAGTATTTACGGTAAACTGCCCACTTGGCAGTACATCAAG
TGTATCATATGCCAAGTCCGCCCCCTATTGACGTCAATGACGGTAAATGGCCCGCCTGGCATTATGCCCA
GTACATGACCTTACGGGACTTTCCTACTTGGCAGTACATCTACGTATTAGTCATCGCTATTACCATGGTG
ATGCGGTTTTGGCAGTACACCAATGGGCGTGGATAGCGGTTTGACTCACGGGGATTTCCAAGTCTCCACC
CCATTGACGTCAATGGGAGTTTGTTTTGGCACCAAAATCAACGGGACTTTCCAAAATGTCGTAATAACCC
CGCCCCGTTGACGCAAATGGGCGGTAGGCGTGTACGGTGGGAGGTCTATATAAGCAGAGCTCGTTTAGTG
AACCGTCAGAATTGATCTACCATGGACTACAAAGACGATGACGACAAGCTTGCGGCCGCGAATTCATCGA
TAGATCTGATATCAACAAGTTTGTACAAAAAAGCAGGCTTTAAAGGAACCAATTCAGTCGACATGAAAGT
AGACAGGACTAAACTGAAGAAGACACCTACTGAGGCTCCTGCAGACTGCAGAGCCTTAATAGACAAACTC
AAAGTTTGTAATGATGAGCAACTTCTCTTGGAACTGCAGCAGATCAAAACATGGAACATTGGAAAGTGCG
AGTTATATCACTGGGTGGACCTGTTGGACCGCTTCGATGGAATACTGGCAGATGCTGGACAGACAGTGGA
GAATATGTCATGGATGCTCGTATGTGATAGGCCAGAAAGAGAGCAACTGAAAATGCTTCTCTTGGCTGTG
TTGAACTTCACAGCCTTGCTCATTGAGTACAGCTTTTCCCGGCATCTGTACAGTTCCATAGAGCATTTGA
CAACTTTATTGGCTTCCTCTGATATGCAAGTGGTGCTGGCAGTCCTCAATCTCCTATATGTATTTAGCAA
AAGATCAAACTACATCACTCGTCTGGGATCTGACAAGAGGACCCCGCTGCTAACTCGGCTACAACATTTG
GCAGAGAGCTGGGGTGGAAAGGAGAATGGCTTTGGACTTGCAGAATGTTGCAGAGACTTGCATATGATGA
AATATCCACCCAGTGCAACTACACTACACTTTGAATTCTATGCAGATCCTGGGGCCGAGGTCAAAATTGA
GAAAAGGACAACTAGTAACACACTACATTATATTCACATAGAGCAACTTGACAAGATTTCAGAAAGCCCT
TCTGAAATCATGGAATCTCTTACCAAAATGTACAGCATTCCTAAGGATAAGCAGATGCTGTTATTTACAC
ACATACGACTGGCCCATGGCTTTTCTAATCACAGGAAGCGATTGCAGGCAGTTCAGGCCAGACTGCATGC
AATATCTATATTAGTGTATTCCAATGCCTTGCAGGAATCAGCAAACAGTATCTTGTATAATGGCTTGATA
GAGGAGTTAGTGGACGTGCTGCAAATAACGGATAAGCAGCTTATGGAGATTAAAGCAGCTTCTTTACGAA
CATTAACATCAATTGTCCACTTGGAGAGAACTCCCAAACTCAGCAGTATTATTGACTGTACTGGAACTGC
CTCCTACCATGGATTTTTGCCAGTGCTTGTAAGGAACTGTATCCAGGCCATGATTGATCCTTCCATGGAT
CCATACCCTCACCAGTTTGCCACTGCTCTCTTCTCTTTTTTATACCATCTGGCCAGCTACGATGCTGGTG
GTGAAGCCTTGGTCTCCTGTGGAATGATGGAAGCCTTATTGAAGGTCATAAAGTTTCTTGGCGATGAACA
GGACCAGATAACATTTGTCACCAGAGCCGTCAGAGTGGTTGACCTTATCACCAACCTGGATATGGCAGCT
TTTCAATCCCATAGTGGACTTTCTATCTTCATTTATAGACTTGAGCATGAAGTAGATCTGTGCCGAAAAG
AATGTCCGTTTGTGATCAAGCCAAAGATCCAGAGACCCAATACTACACAAGAAGGAGAGGAAATGGAAAC
TGATATGGATGGAGTCCAGTGTATTCCACAACGAGCAGCACTTCTGAAATCCATGTTGAATTTCCTCAAG
AAGGCCATCCAAGACCCTGCTTTCTCAGATGGCATACGACATGTGATGGATGGTTCTCTGCCTACCTCCC
TGAAACACATCATCAGCAATGCAGAATACTATGGCCCATCACTCTTCCTCCTAGCTACTGAAGTGGTGAC
TGTGTTTGTATTTCAAGAACCATCACTGCTCTCCTCACTCCAGGACAATGGATTGACAGATGTCATGCTG
CATGCACTGCTTATCAAAGATGTTCCTGCTACCCGTGAAGTCCTTGGCTCCCTCCCAAATGTATTCAGTG
CACTCTGTTTGAATGCCCGAGGTCTTCAGTCTTTTGTTCAGTGTCAGCCTTTTGAACGCCTCTTCAAAGT
TCTTCTGTCTCCAGATTACCTCCCAGCCATGCGGAGGAGGAGAAGTTCTGATCCCCTTGGGGATACTGCA
TCCAACCTGGGGAGTGCTGTCGATGAGCTCATGAGACATCAGCCCACCCTTAAAACAGATGCAACGACTG
CCATCATCAAGTTACTTGAAGAAATCTGTAATCTTGGAAGGGACCCCAAATACATCTGTCAGAAGCCATC
GATCCAGAAGGCAGATGGCACTGCCACTGCTCCTCCCCCAAGGTCTAATCATGCCGCAGAAGAAGCCTCT
AGTGAGGATGAGGAGGAAGAGGAAGTACAGGCCATGCAGAGCTTTAATTCTACCCAGCAAAATGAAACTG
AGCCTAATCAGCAGGTTGTTGGTACAGAGGAACGTATTCCTATTCCCCTCATGGATTACATCCTTAATGT
GATGAAATTTGTGGAATCTATTCTGAGCAACAATACAACAGATGACCACTGCCAGGAATTTGTGAATCAG
AAAGGACTGTTGCCTTTGGTTACCATTTTGGGTCTTCCCAATCTGCCCATTGACTTTCCCACATCTGCTG
CCTGTCAGGCTGTTGCAGGTGTCTGCAAATCCATATTGACACTGTCACATGAACCCAAAGTCCTTCAAGA
GGGTCTCCTTCAGTTGGACTCCATCCTCTCCTCCCTGGAGCCCTTACACCGCCCCATTGAATCCCCTGGG
GGCTCAGTGTTGTTGCGAGAACTGGCTTGCGCAGGCAATGTTGCTGATGCTACCCTCTCAGCCCAGGCCA
CACCTCTGCTGCATGCACTCACTGCTGCCCATGCCTACATCATGATGTTTGTTCATACTTGCAGAGTTGG
ACAGAGTGAAATTCGTTCCATCTCCGTAAACCAGTGGGGCTCTCAATTGGGTCTGAGTGTTTTGAGCAAG
CTGAGCCAGTTATACTGTTCCCTGGTGTGGGAAAGCACTGTCCTCCTCTCTCTGTGTACCCCAAACAGCC
TACCATCTGGGTGTGAATTTGGCCAGGCAGATATGCAGAAACTGGTTCCAAAGGATGAGAAGGCAGGTAC
GACCCAGGGCGGAAAAAGATCAGATGGGGAACAGGATGGAGCAGCTGGAAGTATGGATGCTTCTACCCAG
GGCTTATTAGAAGGCATTGGGCTAGATGGTGACACATTGGCTCCCATGGAGACAGATGAACCTACTGCTT
CAGACTCTAAGGGCAAATCTAAAATCACACCAGCAATGGCTGCCAGAATTAAGCAAATCAAGCCTTTGTT
ATCAGCTTCCTCCAGATTAGGCCGAGCACTTGCTGAGCTATTTGGACTTCTTGTTAAACTTTGTGTGGGA
TCTCCTGTCCGCCAGAGAAGGAGCCATCATGCTGCCAGCACCACTACAGCACCGACACCTGCCGCGCGAT
CAACAGCCTCAGCTCTCACTAAGCTCTTGACTAAGGGGTTATCTTGGCAGCCCCCACCATATACACCTAC
TCCCCGATTCAGGCTGACATTCTTCATCTGTTCAGTTGGTTTCACATCCCCAATGCTGTTTGATGAGAGG
AAGTATCCCTACCACCTCATGCTGCAAAAATTTCTCTGCTCCGGAGGCCACAATGCTCTTTTTGAAACTT
TCAACTGGGCTCTGTCCATGGGAGGTAAAGTTCCTGTTTCTGAGGGATTGGAACACTCAGACTTGCCTGA
TGGCACAGGAGAATTCCTAGATGCCTGGCTTATGCTGGTGGAGAAGATGGTGAATCCCACCACGGTGCTT
GAATCTCCACATTCGCTGCCTGCCAAATTGCCTGGAGGTGTCCAGAACTTTCCCCAGTTCAGTGCACTGC
GCTTCCTTGTGGTAACTCAGAAAGCAGCCTTTACTTGCATCAAAAACTTATGGAACCGGAAACCCCTGAA
GGTATATGGTGGACGAATGGCTGAATCGATGCTGGCCATTCTATGCCACATCCTCCGAGGAGAACCTGTG
ATTCGAGAGAGACTAAGCAAGGAGAAGGAGGGGTCTCGAGGAGAAGAGGATACAGGGCAAGAGGAAGGTG
GCTCCCGCCGGGAACCTCAAGTCAACCAGCAACAACTGCAACAGCTCATGGACATGGGCTTCACAAGGGA
ACATGCAATGGAGGCACTGTTGAACACCAGCACCATGGAGCAGGCCACAGAGTACCTTTTAACCCACCCT
CCTCCAATCATGGGAGGAGTTGTTCGGGATCTCAGCATGTCTGAAGAGGACCAGATGATGAGAGCAATTG
CTATGTCTCTGGGACAGGATATTCCAATGGATCAAAGGGCAGAGTCACCTGAGGAAGTTGCTTGCCGGAA
GGAGGAAGAGGAACGGAAAGCTCGGGAAAAGCAGGAGGAGGAAGAGGCTAAATGTCTAGAGAAGTTCCAG
GATGCTGACCCGTTGGAACAAGATGAGCTCCACACTTTCACAGATACTATGTTGCCAGGCTGCTTCCACC
TTCTTGATGAGCTGCCAGACACAGTATACCGTGTGTGTGACCTGATCATGACAGCAATCAAACGTAATGG
AGCAGATTATCGTGACATGATTCTGAAGCAAGTAGTCAATCAGGTGTGGGAAGCTGCTGATGTATTGATC
AAAGCTGCTCTTCCCCTGACAACAAGTGACACAAAAACCGTGTCAGAGTGGATAAGTCAGATGGCCACAC
TGCCCCAGGCCTCCAATTTGGCTACTAGAATCTTGCTTTTAACGCTACTTTTTGAGGAGTTGAAGCTACC
TTGTGCTTGGGTGGTTGAATCAAGTGGCATCCTTAATGTCCTAATCAAACTCTTGGAAGTGGTTCAGCCC
TGCCTCCAGGCAGCCAAGGAGCAGAAGGAAGTCCAGACCCCAAAGTGGATCACACCAGTGTTGCTCCTGA
TTGATTTCTATGAAAAGACAGCCATCTCCTCAAAAAGGAGAGCCCAGATGACTAAGTACCTGCAATCCAA
CAGCAACAACTGGCGCTGGTTTGATGATCGCTCTGGGCGTTGGTGTAGTTACAGTGCAAGCAACAATAGC
ACTATTGATTCTGCCTGGAAATCTGGAGAGACAAGCGTGCGATTCACTGCAGGCCGAAGAAGATACACGG
TCCAATTCACTACAATGGTGCAGGTTAATGAGGAAACAGGGAACCGACGCCCTGTGATGCTGACTCTCCT
CAGGGTACCTCGGCTGAATAAAAATTCAAAAAACAGCAATGGACAGGAACTAGAGAAGACGCTGGAAGAA
AGCAAAGAAATGGATATCAAACGTAAAGAAAATAAAGGCAATGATACCCCTTTGGCCCTAGAGAGTACAA
ACACTGAAAAGGAGACAAGCCTGGAGGAAACAAAAATCGGGGAGATCCTGATCCAGGGCTTGACAGAAGA
TATGGTGACTGTTTTAATCCGGGCCTGCGTGAGCATGCTGGGAGTCCCTGTGGACCCAGATACTTTGCAT
GCCACCCTTCGTCTCTGTCTGAGGCTCACCCGGGACCACAAATATGCCATGATGTTTGCAGAACTGAAGA
GTACCCGCATGATCTTGAATTTGACCCAGAGCTCAGGCTTCAATGGGTTTACTCCCCTGGTCACCCTTCT
CTTAAGACACATCATTGAGGACCCCTGTACCCTTCGTCATACCATGGAAAAGGTTGTTCGCTCAGCAGCT
ACAAGTGGAGCTGGTAGCACTACCTCTGGTGTTGTGTCTGGCAGCCTCGGCTCTCGGGAGATCAACTACA
TCCTTCGTGTCCTTGGGCCAGCCGCATGCCGCAATCCAGACATATTCACAGAAGTGGCCAACTGCTGTAT
CCGCATCGCCCTTCCTGCCCCTCGAGGCTCAGGAACTGCTTCAGATGATGAATTTGAGAATCTTAGAATT
AAAGGCCCTAATGCTGTACAGCTGGTGAAGACCACCCCTTTGAAGCCCTCACCTCTGCCTGTCATCCCTG
ATACTATCAAGGAAGTGATCTATGATATGCTGAATGCTCTGGCTGCATACCATGCTCCAGAGGAAGCCGA
TAAATCTGATCCTAAACCTGGGGTTATGACCCAAGAGGAAGGCCAGCTCGAACAAGACGAAGGTGATGAT
GAATACCAGCAGTACCGGTCACTTACGCGTCAGAGCAGTGACTTTGATACGCAGTCAGGTTTTTCCATTA
ATAGTCAGGTCTTTGCTGCAGATGGTGCCTCCACTGAGACTTCCGCATCTGGGACCTCCCAAGGAGAGGC
TTCAACTCCAGAGGAGTCTCGAGATGGGAAGAAAGATAAAGAAGGGGACCGGGCCTCTGAGGAAGGCAAA
CAGAAAGGCAAGGGCAGCAAACCTTTAATGCCTACCTCCACTATCCTTCGTCTTCTGGCAGAGTTGGTGA
GGTCCTATGTTGGTATTGCTACCCTGATTGCCAACTACAGCTACACTGTGGGCCAGTCTGAACTGATCAA
AGAGGACTGCAGTGTGCTAGCTTTTGTTCTGGACCACCTGCTCCCACATACCCAGAATGCAGAAGACAAG
GACACCCCTGCCTTGGCCCGCCTGTTCCTCGCAAGCCTGGCTGCTGCAGGGAGTGGCACAGATGCCCAGG
TGGCCCTAGTGAATGAAGTAAAAGCAGCCCTTGGACGGGCACTGGCTATGGCTGAGAGTACAGAGAAACA
TGCCAGGCTTCAGGCAGTGATGTGTATCATCAGTACTATCATGGAGTCCTGCCCCTCCACCTCCAGCTTC
TACAGCAGTGCCACAGCGAAGACCCAGCACAATGGCATGAACAACATCATTCGGCTTTTCCTGAAGAAGG
GACTGGTTAATGACCTGGCCAGAGTACCTCACAGCTTAGACCTGTCCAGTCCCAACATGGCCAACACAGT
CAATGCTGCTCTGAAGCCTTTGGAAACACTTTCCCGGATTGTGAACCAGCCCAGTAGCCTTTTTGGCAGC
AAGAGTGCTTCTAGCAAGAACAAGTCTGAGCAGGATGCCCAAGGAGCCTCTCAAGATTCCAGTAGCAACC
AGCAGGACCCAGGCGAGCCTGGGGAAGCAGAAGTGCAGGAGGAGGATCATGATGTCACTCAGACAGAGGT
GGCAGATGGGGATATCATGGATGGGGAGGCTGAAACCGACTCAGTGGTGATTGCTGGGCAGCCTGAGGTG
CTCAGTTCACAAGAGATGCAGGTTGAGAATGAGCTGGAGGACCTGATAGATGAGTTGCTTGAGAGGGATG
GCGGATCTGGGAACAGTACAATTATAGTGAGCAGAAGTGGAGAGGATGAATCACAAGAGGACGTGCTGAT
GGATGAAGCTCCTTCCAACCTCAGCCAAGCTTCCACCTTGCAGGCCAACCGAGAAGATTCCATGAATATC
CTGGACCCTGAGGATGAGGAGGAGCACACTCAGGAAGAGGACAGCAGTGGCAGTAACGAGGATGAGGATG
ATAGTCAGGATGAAGAGGAGGAGGAGGAGGAAGATGAGGAAGATGATCAGGAGGATGATGAAGGTGAAGA
GGGAGATGAAGACGATGACGACGATGGCTCTGAGATGGAATTGGATGAGGATTATCCTGATATGAACGCT
TCTCCCTTGGTCCGATTTGAGCGCTTTGACCGGGAGGATGATCTCATCATTGAGTTTGACAACATGTTCT
CCAGTGCTACAGACATCCCCCCATCCCCAGGAAATATCCCTACCACCCATCCACTGATGGTGCGCCATGC
AGACCACAGTTCTCTGACACTGGGCAGTGGCTCTTCAACAACTCGTCTCACCCAGGGCATCGGGCGCAGT
CAGAGGACCCTAAGGCAGCTGACGGCCAATACTGGCCACACCATTCATGTTCACTACCCTGGGAATCGCC
AGCCCAACCCTCCTCTTATACTGCAGAGGTTGCTTGGTCCCTCAGCTGCTGCTGACATCCTTCAGCTGAG
CAGCAGCCTTCCCCTACAAAGCCGGGGTCGGGCCCGCCTCCTGGTAGGCAACGATGACGTCCACATCATC
GCCCGTTCTGATGATGAGCTGCTGGATGACTTTTTCCATGATCAGAGCACAGCTACCAGCCAAGCAGGAA
CCCTGTCCAGCATCCCCACAGCCCTGACCCGCTGGACAGAAGAATGCAAAGTTCTCGATGCTGAGAGCAT
GCATGACTGTGTTTCAGTGGTTAAAGTGTCCATTGTCAATCACCTGGAATTCCTGAGGGATGAGGAGCTG
GAAGAAAGGCGAGAGAAGCGCAGGAAACAACTGGCTGAGGAAGAAACAAAGATAACTGATAAAGGCAAAG
AAGATAAGGAGAACAGGGATCAGAGTGCACAGTGTACTGCATCTAAGTCAAATGACTCCACTGAACAGAA
TCTCTCAGATGGGACGCCTATGCCTGACAGCTACCCAACAACCCCATCTTCAACTGATGCAGCTACATCT
GAGTCCAAGGAGACCCTTGGCACTCTGCAATCCTCACAACAGCAACCAACACTCCCAACCCCACCAGCTT
TGGGAGAGGTTCCTCAGGAGCTGCAGTCTCCAGCTGGAGAAGGGGGCAGCTCTACACAGCTATTGATGCC
TGTAGAGCCAGAGGAATTGGGTCCCACAAGGCCAAGTGGGGAAGCAGAAACAACTCAGATGGAGTTATCC
CCAGCTCCCACTATAACCTCACTTTCCCCAGAGAGAGCTGAGGATTCTGATGCACTGACGGCTGTCAGCA
GTCAGCTAGAAGGCTCTCCTATGGATACAAGCAGCCTGGCTTCCTGTACCTTAGAGGAGGCTGTGGGTGA
CACTTCAGCAGCTGGCAGTTCTGAGCAGCCCAGAGCAGGCAGCTCCACTCCTGGGGATGCCCCACCAGCT
GTGGCGGAAGTGCAAGGCAGGAGTGATGGGTCAGGGGAATCTGCCCAGCCACCTGAGGACAGCTCCCCAC
CTGCATCCTCTGAGAGCTCTTCCACCAGAGATTCTGCCGTGGCCATTTCTGGCGCCGATTCCCGAGGAAT
CCTAGAAGAGCCGTTGCCTTCAACAAGCAGTGAAGAAGAAGATCCCCTTGCGGGTATCAGTCTCCCTGAA
GGTGTGGACCCCTCTTTTCTGGCTGCCCTGCCTGATGACATCCGTCGGGAAGTTCTACAGAACCAGCTAG
GCATTCGTCCACCAACCCGGACTGCCCCCTCCACAAATAGCTCAGCGCCTGCAGTGGTGGGGAATCCTGG
TGTGACTGAGGTGAGTCCCGAGTTTCTTGCGGCACTGCCACCCGCGATCCAAGAGGAAGTACTGGCACAG
CAGAGAGCTGAGCAGCAGCGACGAGAACTAGCACAGAATGCCAGCTCAGACACCCCTATGGACCCTGTGA
CCTTCATCCAGACTCTGCCCTCAGACCTGCGCCGTAGTGTCCTAGAGGATATGGAGGACAGTGTGTTAGC
TGTGATGCCACCTGACATTGCAGCTGAGGCTCAAGCCCTGAGACGAGAGCAAGAAGCCCGGCAGCGACAG
CTCATGCATGAGCGTCTGTTTGGGCACAGTAGCACCTCCGCACTCTCTGCTATTCTCCGAAGCCCGGCTT
TCACCAGTCGCTTAAGTGGCAACCGTGGGGTCCAGTATACTCGCCTTGCTGTGCAGAGAGGTGGCACCTT
CCAGATGGGGGGTAGCAGCAGCCATAACAGGCCTTCTGGCAGTAATGTAGATACTCTCCTCCGCCTCCGA
GGACGGCTCCTTCTGGACCACGAAGCCCTTTCTTGTCTCTTGGTCCTACTTTTTGTGGATGAGCCAAAGC
TCAATACTAGCCGTCTACACCGAGTACTGAGAAATCTCTGCTACCATGCCCAGACCCGCCACTGGGTCAT
CCGCAGTCTGCTCTCCATCTTGCAGCGCAGCAGTGAGAGTGAGCTATGCATTGAAACACCCAAACTCACT
ACAAGTGAGGAAAAGGGCAAAAAGTCGAGCAAGAGCTGTGGGTCAAGTAGCCATGAGAACCGTCCCCTGG
ACCTGCTACACAAGATGGAGTCAAAGAGCTCCAACCAGCTTTCCTGGCTCTCAGTATCCATGGATGCAGC
CCTAGGCTGCAGGACTAATATATTTCAGATCCAGCGTTCAGGGGGGCGTAAACATACCGAGAAGCATGCA
AGCGGTGGCTCCACCGTCCACATCCATCCCCAAGCTGCTCCTGTTGTCTGCAGACACGTTTTGGATACAC
TCATTCAATTGGCCAAGGTATTTCCCAGCCACTTCACACAGCAGCGGACCAAAGAAACAAACTGTGAGAG
TGATCGGGAAAGGGGCAATAAGGCCTGTAGCCCATGCTCCTCACAGTCCTCCAGCAGTGGCATTTGCACA
GACTTCTGGGACTTATTGGTAAAACTGGACAACATGAATGTCAGCCGGAAAGGCAAGAACTCCGTGAAGT
CAGTGCCAGTGAGCGCTGGCGGTGAGGGGGAAACCTCTCCATACAGCCTCGAGGCCTCTCCACTGGGGCA
GCTCATGAACATGTTGTCACACCCAGTCATCCGCCGGAGCTCTCTCTTAACTGAGAAACTCCTCAGACTC
CTTTCTCTCATCTCAATTGCTCTCCCAGAAAACAAGGTGTCAGAAGCACAGGCTAATTCTGGCAGCGGTG
CTTCCTCCACCACCACTGCCACCTCAACCACATCTACCACCACCACCACTGCCGCCTCCACCACGCCCAC
ACCCCCTACTGCACCCACCCCTGTCACTTCTGCTCCAGCCCTGGTTGCTGCCACGGCTATTTCCACCATT
GTCGTAGCTGCTTCGACCACAGTGACTACCCCCACGACTGCTACCACTACTGTTTCAATTTCTCCCACTA
CTAAGGGCAGCAAATCTCCAGCGAAGGTGAGTGATGGGGGCAGCAGCAGTACAGACTTTAAGATGGTGTC
CTCTGGCCTCACTGAAAACCAGCTACAGCTCTCTGTAGAGGTGTTGACATCCCACTCTTGTTCTGAGGAA
GGCTTAGAGGATGCAGCCAACGTACTACTGCAGCTCTCCCGGGGGGACTCTGGGACCCGGGACACTGTTC
TCAAGCTGCTACTGAATGGAGCCCGCCATCTGGGTTATACCCTTTGTAAACAAATAGGTACCCTGCTGGC
CGAGCTGCGGGAATACAACCTCGAGCAGCAGCGGCGAGCCCAATGTGAAACCCTCTCTCCTGATGGCCTG
CCTGAGGAGCAGCCACAGACCACCAAGCTGAAGGGCAAAATGCAGAGCAGGTTTGACATGGCTGAGAATG
TGGTAATTGTGGCATCTCAGAAGCGACCTTTGGGTGGCCGGGAGCTCCAGCTGCCTTCTATGTCCATGTT
GACATCCAAGACATCTACCCAGAAGTTCTTCTTGAGGGTACTACAGGTCATCATCCAGCTCCGGGACGAC
ACGCGCCGGGCTAACAAGAAAGCCAAGCAGACAGGCAGGCTAGGTTCCTCCGGTTTAGGCTCAGCTAGCA
GCATCCAGGCAGCTGTTCGGCAGCTGGAGGCTGAGGCTGATGCCATTATACAAATGGTACGTGAGGGTCA
AAGGGCGCGGAGACAGCAACAAGCAGCAACGTCGGAGTCTAGCCAGTCAGAGGCGTCTGTCCGGAGGGAG
GAATCACCCATGGATGTGGACCAGCCATCTCCCAGTGCTCAAGATACTCAATCCATTGCCTCCGATGGAA
CCCCACAGGGGGAGAAGGAAAAGGAAGAAAGACCACCTGAGTTACCCCTGCTCAGCGAGCAGCTGAGTTT
GGACGAGCTGTGGGACATGCTTGGGGAGTGTCTAAAGGAACTAGAGGAATCCCATGACCAGCATGCGGTG
CTAGTGCTACAGCCTGCTGTCGAGGCCTTCTTTCTGGTCCATGCCACAGAGCGGGAGAGCAAGCCTCCTG
TCCGAGACACCCGTGAGAGCCAGCTGGCACACATCAAGGACGAGCCTCCTCCACTCTCCCCTGCCCCCTT
AACCCCAGCCACGCCTTCCTCCCTTGACCCATTCTTCTCCCGGGAGCCCTCATCTATGCACATCTCCTCA
AGCCTGCCCCCTGACACACAGAAGTTCCTTCGCTTTGCAGAGACTCACCGCACTGTGTTAAACCAGATCC
TACGGCAGTCCACGACCCACCTTGCTGATGGGCCTTTTGCTGTCCTGGTAGACTACATTCGTGTCCTCGA
CTTTGATGTCAAGCGCAAATATTTCCGCCAAGAGCTGGAGCGTTTAGATGAGGGGCTCCGGAAAGAAGAC
ATGGCTGTGCATGTCCGTCGTGACCATGTGTTTGAAGACTCCTATCGTGAGCTGCATCGCAAATCCCCCG
AAGAAATGAAGAATCGATTGTATATAGTATTTGAAGGAGAAGAAGGGCAGGATGCTGGCGGGCTCCTGCG
GGAGTGGTATATGATCATCTCTCGAGAGATGTTTAACCCTATGTATGCCTTGTTCCGTACCTCACCTGGT
GATCGAGTCACCTACACCATCAATCCATCTTCCCACTGCAACCCCAACCATCTGTCCTATTTTAAATTTG
TCGGACGCATTGTGGCCAAAGCTGTATATGACAACCGTCTTCTGGAGTGCTACTTTACTCGATCCTTTTA
CAAACACATCTTGGGCAAGTCAGTCAGATATACAGATATGGAGAGTGAAGATTACCACTTCTACCAAGGT
CTGGTTTATCTGCTGGAAAATGATGTCTCCACACTAGGCTATGACCTCACCTTCAGCACTGAGGTCCAAG
AGTTTGGAGTTTGTGAAGTTCGTGACCTCAAACCCAATGGGGCCAACATCTTGGTAACAGAGGAGAATAA
GAAGGAGTATGTACACCTGGTATGCCAGATGAGAATGACAGGAGCCATCCGCAAGCAGTTGGCGGCTTTC
TTAGAAGGCTTCTATGAGATCATTCCAAAGCGCCTCATTTCCATCTTCACTGAGCAGGAGTTAGAGCTGC
TTATATCAGGACTGCCCACCATTGACATCGATGATCTGAAATCCAACACTGAATACCACAAGTACCAGTC
CAACTCTATTCAGATCCAGTGGTTCTGGAGAGCATTGCGTTCTTTCGATCAAGCTGACCGTGCCAAGTTC
CTCCAGTTTGTCACGGGTACTTCCAAGGTACCCCTGCAAGGCTTTGCTGCCCTCGAAGGCATGAATGGCA
TTCAGAAGTTTCAGATCCATCGAGATGATAGGTCCACAGATCGCCTGCCTTCAGCTCACACATGTTTTAA
TCAGCTGGATCTGCCTGCCTATGAGAGCTTTGAGAAGCTCCGCCACATGCTACTGTTGGCTATCCAGGAG
TGCTCTGAAGGCTTTGGGCTGGCCTAATAAGCGGCCGCGACCCAGCTTTCTTGTACAAAGTGGTTGATAT
CGGTACCAGTCGACTCTAGAGGATCCCGGGTGGCATCCCTGTGACCCCTCCCCAGTGCCTCTCCTGGCCC
TGGAAGTTGCCACTCCAGTGCCCACCAGCCTTGTCCTAATAAAATTAAGTTGCATCATTTTGTCTGACTA
GGTGTCCTTCTATAATATTATGGGGTGGAGGGGGGTGGTATGGAGCAAGGGGCAAGTTGGGAAGACAACC
TGTAGGGCCTGCGGGGTCTATTGGGAACCAAGCTGGAGTGCAGTGGCACAATCTTGGCTCACTGCAATCT
CCGCCTCCTGGGTTCAAGCGATTCTCCTGCCTCAGCCTCCCGAGTTGTTGGGATTCCAGGCATGCATGAC
CAGGCTCAGCTAATTTTTGTTTTTTTGGTAGAGACGGGGTTTCACCATATTGGCCAGGCTGGTCTCCAAC
TCCTAATCTCAGGTGATCTACCCACCTTGGCCTCCCAAATTGCTGGGATTACAGGCGTGAACCACTGCTC
CCTTCCCTGTCCTTCTGATTTTAAAATAACTATACCAGCAGGAGGACGTCCAGACACAGCATAGGCTACC
TGGCCATGCCCAACCGGTGGGACATTTGAGTTGCTTGCTTGGCACTGTCCTCTCATGCGTTGGGTCCACT
CAGTAGATGCCTGTTGAATTGGGTACGCGGCCAGCTTGGCTGTGGAATGTGTGTCAGTTAGGGTGTGGAA
AGTCCCCAGGCTCCCCAGCAGGCAGAAGTATGCAAAGCATGCATCTCAATTAGTCAGCAACCAGGTGTGG
AAAGTCCCCAGGCTCCCCAGCAGGCAGAAGTATGCAAAGCATGCATCTCAATTAGTCAGCAACCATAGTC
CCGCCCCTAACTCCGCCCATCCCGCCCCTAACTCCGCCCAGTTCCGCCCATTCTCCGCCCCATGGCTGAC
TAATTTTTTTTATTTATGCAGAGGCCGAGGCCGCCTCGGCCTCTGAGCTATTCCAGAAGTAGTGAGGAGG
CTTTTTTGGAGGCCTAGGCTTTTGCAAAAAGCTCCTCGAGGAACTGAAAAACCAGAAAGTTAATTCCCTA
TAGTGAGTCGTATTAAATTCGTAATCATGTCATAGCTGTTTCCTGTGTGAAATTGTTATCCGCTCACAAT
TCCACACAACATACGAGCCGGAAGCATAAAGTGTAAAGCCTGGGGTGCCTAATGAGTGAGCTAACTCACA
TTAATTGCGTTGCGCTCACTGCCCGCTTTCCAGTCGGGAAACCTGTCGTGCCAGCTGCATTAATGAATCG
GCCAACGCGCGGGGAGAGGCGGTTTGCGTATTGGGCGCTCTTCCGCTTCCTCGCTCACTGACTCGCTGCG
CTCGGTCGTTCGGCTGCGGCGAGCGGTATCAGCTCACTCAAAGGCGGTAATACGGTTATCCACAGAATCA
GGGGATAACGCAGGAAAGAACATGTGAGCAAAAGGCCAGCAAAAGGCCAGGAACCGTAAAAAGGCCGCGT
TGCTGGCGTTTTTCCATAGGCTCCGCCCCCCTGACGAGCATCACAAAAATCGACGCTCAAGTCAGAGGTG
GCGAAACCCGACAGGACTATAAAGATACCAGGCGTTTCCCCCTGGAAGCTCCCTCGTGCGCTCTCCTGTT
CCGACCCTGCCGCTTACCGGATACCTGTCCGCCTTTCTCCCTTCGGGAAGCGTGGCGCTTTCTCATAGCT
CACGCTGTAGGTATCTCAGTTCGGTGTAGGTCGTTCGCTCCAAGCTGGGCTGTGTGCACGAACCCCCCGT
TCAGCCCGACCGCTGCGCCTTATCCGGTAACTATCGTCTTGAGTCCAACCCGGTAAGACACGACTTATCG
CCACTGGCAGCAGCCACTGGTAACAGGATTAGCAGAGCGAGGTATGTAGGCGGTGCTACAGAGTTCTTGA
AGTGGTGGCCTAACTACGGCTACACTAGAAGAACAGTATTTGGTATCTGCGCTCTGCTGAAGCCAGTTAC
CTTCGGAAAAAGAGTTGGTAGCTCTTGATCCGGCAAACAAACCACCGCTGGTAGCGGTGGTTTTTTTGTT
TGCAAGCAGCAGATTACGCGCAGAAAAAAAGGATCTCAAGAAGATCCTTTGATCTTTTCTACGGGGTCTG
ACGCTCAGTGGAACGAAAACTCACGTTAAGGGATTTTGGTCATGAGATTATCAAAAAGGATCTTCACCTA
GATCCTTTTAAATTAAAAATGAAGTTTTAAATCAATCTAAAGTATATATGAGTAAACTTGGTCTGACAGT
TACCAATGCTTAATCAGTGAGGCACCTATCTCAGCGATCTGTCTATTTCGTTCATCCATAGTTGCCTGAC
TCCCCGTCGTGTAGATAACTACGATACGGGAGGGCTTACCATCTGGCCCCAGTGCTGCAATGATACCGCG
AGACCCACGCTCACCGGCTCCAGATTTATCAGCAATAAACCAGCCAGCCGGAAGGGCCGAGCGCAGAAGT
GGTCCTGCAACTTTATCCGCCTCCATCCAGTCTATTAATTGTTGCCGGGAAGCTAGAGTAAGTAGTTCGC
CAGTTAATAGTTTGCGCAACGTTGTTGCCATTGCTACAGGCATCGTGGTGTCACGCTCGTCGTTTGGTAT
GGCTTCATTCAGCTCCGGTTCCCAACGATCAAGGCGAGTTACATGATCCCCCATGTTGTGCAAAAAAGCG
GTTAGCTCCTTCGGTCCTCCGATCGTTGTCAGAAGTAAGTTGGCCGCAGTGTTATCACTCATGGTTATGG
CAGCACTGCATAATTCTCTTACTGTCATGCCATCCGTAAGATGCTTTTCTGTGACTGGTGAGTACTCAAC
CAAGTCATTCTGAGAATAGTGTATGCGGCGACCGAGTTGCTCTTGCCCGGCGTCAATACGGGATAATACC
GCGCCACATAGCAGAACTTTAAAAGTGCTCATCATTGGAAAACGTTCTTCGGGGCGAAAACTCTCAAGGA
TCTTACCGCTGTTGAGATCCAGTTCGATGTAACCCACTCGTGCACCCAACTGATCTTCAGCATCTTTTAC
TTTCACCAGCGTTTCTGGGTGAGCAAAAACAGGAAGGCAAAATGCCGCAAAAAAGGGAATAAGGGCGACA
CGGAAATGTTGAATACTCATACTCTTCCTTTTTCAATATTATTGAAGCATTTATCAGGGTTATTGTCTCA
TGAGCGGATACATATTTGAATGTATTTAGAAAAATAAACAAATAGGGGTTCCGCGCACATTTCCCCGAAA
AGTGCCACCTG
[124 nt withheld, positions 17442-17565]
C
[91 nt withheld, positions 17567-17657]
A
[49 nt withheld, positions 17659-17707]
CCTTTGACGTTGGAGTCCACGTTCTTT
[37 nt withheld, positions 17735-17771]
ACCCTATCTCGGTCTATTCTTTTGATTTATAAGGGATTTTGCCGATTTCGGCCTATTGGTTAAAAAATGA
GCTGATTTAACAAAAATTTAACGCGAATTTTAACAAAATATTAACGCTTACAATTT
Features (pLannotate 1.2.2; 18 found; start..end, strand, type, name):
      4..158     -  CDS            lacZα (fragment): LacZα fragment of β-galactosidase; lacZ fragment
    318..697     +  enhancer       CMV enhancer: human cytomegalovirus immediate early enhancer
    699..898     +  promoter       CMV promoter: human cytomegalovirus (CMV) immediate early promoter
    995..1019    +  protein_bind   attB1: mutant version of attB; recombination site for the Gateway® BP reaction BP Clonase™
   1043..14164   +  CDS            HUWE1: HUWE1_HUMAN - Also known as KIAA0312, KIAA1578, UREB1. Experimental evidence at protein level: Swiss-Prot protein existence level 1. E3 ubiquitin-protein ligase which mediates ubiquitination and subsequent proteasomal degradation of target proteins (PubMed:15989957, PubMed:19713937, PubMed:15567145, PubMed:15767685, PubMed:18488021, PubMed:17567951, PubMed:19037095, PubMed:20534529). Regulates apoptosis by catalyzing the polyubiquitination and degradation of MCL1 (PubMed:15989957). Mediates monoubiquitination of DNA polymerase beta (POLB) at 'Lys-41', 'Lys-61' and 'Lys-81', thereby playing a r
  14180..14204   -  protein_bind   attB2: mutant version of attB; recombination site for the Gateway® BP reaction BP Clonase™
  14219..14237   -  misc_feature   MCS (fragment): pUC18/19 multiple cloning site
  14238..14860   +  polyA_signal   hGH poly(A) signal: human growth hormone polyadenylation signal
  14889..15218   +  promoter       SV40 promoter: SV40 enhancer and early promoter
  15257..15275   -  promoter       T7 promoter: promoter for bacteriophage T7 RNA polymerase
  15311..15333   -  protein_bind   lac operator (fragment): The lac repressor binds to the lac operator to inhibit transcription in E. coli. This inhibition can be relieved by adding lactose or isopropyl-β-D-thiogalactopyranoside (IPTG). lac repressor encoded by lacI
  15337..15367   -  promoter       lac promoter: promoter for the E. coli lac operon
  15382..15403   -  protein_bind   CAP binding site: CAP binding activates transcription in the presence of cAMP. E. coli catabolite activator protein
  15416..15508   -  CDS            lacI (fragment): lac repressor; lacI; The lac repressor binds to the lac operator to inhibit transcription in E. coli. This inhibition can be relieved by adding lactose or isopropyl-β-D-thiogalactopyranoside (IPTG).
  15691..16279   -  rep_origin     ori: high-copy-number ColE1/pMB1/pBR322/pUC origin of replication
  16450..17310   -  CDS            AmpR: β-lactamase; bla; confers resistance to ampicillin, carbenicillin, and related antibiotics
  17311..17415   -  promoter       AmpR promoter: bla
  17442..17870   +  rep_origin     f1 ori (sequence partly withheld): f1 bacteriophage origin of replication; arrow indicates direction of (+) strand synthesis
