[The description below was written by a language model from this plasmid's Addgene catalogue record and pLannotate feature annotations shown in this document.]
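Description:
pDEST_FLAG-HUWE1_BH3-4E is a mammalian expression plasmid of about 17.9 kb, built by Gateway recombination into a pDEST backbone. It is propagated in E. coli through a high-copy ColE1/pUC-type origin and selected with ampicillin via the β-lactamase gene and its native promoter. An f1 phage origin is also present, along with pUC-derived remnants (lacZα and lacI fragments, lac promoter/operator, CAP site, a T7 promoter and a piece of the multiple cloning site) that have no evident role in expression of the insert. An SV40 enhancer/early promoter sits downstream of the expression cassette, but the feature table annotates no mammalian selection marker, so the plasmid appears suited mainly to transient transfection.

The payload is the full-length human HUWE1 open reading frame (about 13.1 kb), encoding a very large HECT-type E3 ubiquitin ligase also known as MULE or ARF-BP1, whose substrates include MCL1. The coding sequence is flanked by attB1 and attB2 sites left by the Gateway reaction, is driven by the CMV immediate-early enhancer and promoter, and is terminated by the human growth hormone polyadenylation signal. A single N-terminal FLAG tag is recorded for detection or affinity purification, although it is not annotated separately in the feature table.

The insert carries four glutamate substitutions, listed as V1976E/V1780E/L1983E/M1987E. The position "1780" is out of line with the other three clustered residues and may be a typographical error in the record. The name "BH3-4E" suggests these charge substitutions are placed in the HUWE1 BH3 domain, the element associated with MCL1 binding, making this a mutant for testing substrate recognition and ligase function in mammalian cells.
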