Addgene plasmid #187144: pDEST_FLAG-HUWE1_BH3-4E
Purpose: mammalian cell expression of FLAG-HUWE1 V1976E/V1780E/L1983E/M1987E
Depositing lab: Eric Fischer. Publication: Solenoid architecture of HUWE1 contributes to ligase activity and substrate recognition. Hunkeler M, Jin CY, Ma MW, Monda JK, Overwijn D, Bennett EJ, Fischer ES. Mol Cell. 2021 Sep 2;81(17):3468-3480.e7. doi: 10.1016/j.molcel.2021.06.032. Epub 2021 Jul 26. PubMed 34314700.
Backbone
  Vector backbone: pDEST
  Vector type: Mammalian Expression
Growth in bacteria
  Bacterial resistance: Ampicillin, 100 μg/mL
  Growth temperature: 37°C
  Growth strain: DH5alpha
  Copy number: High Copy
Gene/Insert
  Gene/Insert name: HUWE1
  Species: H. sapiens (human)
  Insert size (bp): 13122
  Mutation: V1976E/V1780E/L1983E/M1987E
  Entrez Gene: HUWE1 (a.k.a. ARF-BP1, HECTH9, HSPC272, Ib772, LASU1, MRXST, MULE, URE-B1, UREB1)
  Tag / fusion protein: 1xFLAG (N terminal on insert)
  Cloning method: Gateway Cloning
Terms and licenses: Academic/Nonprofit Terms; Industry Terms: Not Available to Industry
How to cite: pDEST_FLAG-HUWE1_BH3-4E was a gift from Eric Fischer (Addgene plasmid # 187144 ; http://n2t.net/addgene:187144 ; RRID:Addgene_187144)
